>Addgene plasmid #188990 | pCDH-p18-CIBN | addgene full sequence | sequence record 373251 | Addgene NGS Result
ACGCGTGTAGTCTTATGCAATACTCTTGTAGTCTTGCAACATGGTAACGATGAGTTAGCAACATGCCTTA
CAAGGAGAGAAAAAGCACCGTGCATGCCGATTGGTGGAAGTAAGGTGGTACGATCGTGCCTTATTAGGAA
GGCAACAGACGGGTCTGACATGGATTGGACGAACCACTGAATTGCCGCATTGCAGAGATATTGTATTTAA
GTGCCTAGCTCGATACATAAACGGGTCTCTCTGGTTAGACCAGATCTGAGCCTGGGAGCTCTCTGGCTAA
CTAGGGAACCCACTGCTTAAGCCTCAATAAAGCTTGCCTTGAGTGCTTCAAGTAGTGTGTGCCCGTCTGT
TGTGTGACTCTGGTAACTAGAGATCCCTCAGACCCTTTTAGTCAGTGTGGAAAATCTCTAGCAGTGGCGC
CCGAACAGGGACTTGAAAGCGAAAGGGAAACCAGAGGAGCTCTCTCGACGCAGGACTCGGCTTGCTGAAG
CGCGCACGGCAAGAGGCGAGGGGCGGCGACTGGTGAGTACGCCAAAAATTTTGACTAGCGGAGGCTAGAA
GGAGAGAGATGGGTGCGAGAGCGTCAGTATTAAGCGGGGGAGAATTAGATCGCGATGGGAAAAAATTCGG
TTAAGGCCAGGGGGAAAGAAAAAATATAAATTAAAACATATAGTATGGGCAAGCAGGGAGCTAGAACGAT
TCGCAGTTAATCCTGGCCTGTTAGAAACATCAGAAGGCTGTAGACAAATACTGGGACAGCTACAACCATC
CCTTCAGACAGGATCAGAAGAACTTAGATCATTATATAATACAGTAGCAACCCTCTATTGTGTGCATCAA
AGGATAGAGATAAAAGACACCAAGGAAGCTTTAGACAAGATAGAGGAAGAGCAAAACAAAAGTAAGACCA
CCGCACAGCAAGCGGCCACTGATCTTCAGACCTGGAGGAGGAGATATGAGGGACAATTGGAGAAGTGAAT
TATATAAATATAAAGTAGTAAAAATTGAACCATTAGGAGTAGCACCCACCAAGGCAAAGAGAAGAGTGGT
GCAGAGAGAAAAAAGAGCAGTGGGAATAGGAGCTTTGTTCCTTGGGTTCTTGGGAGCAGCAGGAAGCACT
ATGGGCGCAGCGTCAATGACGCTGACGGTACAGGCCAGACAATTATTGTCTGGTATAGTGCAGCAGCAGA
ACAATTTGCTGAGGGCTATTGAGGCGCAACAGCATCTGTTGCAACTCACAGTCTGGGGCATCAAGCAGCT
CCAGGCAAGAATCCTGGCTGTGGAAAGATACCTAAAGGATCAACAGCTCCTGGGGATTTGGGGTTGCTCT
GGAAAACTCATTTGCACCACTGCTGTGCCTTGGAATGCTAGTTGGAGTAATAAATCTCTGGAACAGATTT
GGAATCACACGACCTGGATGGAGTGGGACAGAGAAATTAACAATTACACAAGCTTAATACACTCCTTAAT
TGAAGAATCGCAAAACCAGCAAGAAAAGAATGAACAAGAATTATTGGAATTAGATAAATGGGCAAGTTTG
TGGAATTGGTTTAACATAACAAATTGGCTGTGGTATATAAAATTATTCATAATGATAGTAGGAGGCTTGG
TAGGTTTAAGAATAGTTTTTGCTGTACTTTCTATAGTGAATAGAGTTAGGCAGGGATATTCACCATTATC
GTTTCAGACCCACCTCCCAACCCCGAGGGGACCCGACAGGCCCGAAGGAATAGAAGAAGAAGGTGGAGAG
AGAGACAGAGACAGATCCATTCGATTAGTGAACGGATCTCGACGGTATCGGTTAACTTTTAAAAGAAAAG
GGGGGATTGGGGGGTACAGTGCAGGGGAAAGAATAGTAGACATAATAGCAACAGACATACAAACTAAAGA
ATTACAAAAACAAATTACAAAATTCAAAATTTTATCGATACTAGTATTATGCCCAGTACATGACCTTATG
GGACTTTCCTACTTGGCAGTACATCTACGTATTAGTCATCGCTATTACCATGGTGATGCGGTTTTGGCAG
TACATCAATGGGCGTGGATAGCGGTTTGACTCACGGGGATTTCCAAGTCTCCACCCCATTGACGTCAATG
GGAGTTTGTTTTGGCACCAAAATCAACGGGACTTTCCAAAATGTCGTAACAACTCCGCCCCATTGACGCA
AATGGGCGGTAGGCGTGTACGGTGGGAGGTTTATATAAGCAGAGCTCGTTTAGTGAACCGTCAGATCGCC
TGGAGACGCCATCCACGCTGTTTTGACCTCCATAGAAGATTCTAGAGCTAGCGAATTCGCCACCATGGGG
TGCTGCTACAGCAGCGAGAACGAGGACTCGGACCAGGACCGAGAGGAGCGGAAGCTGCTGCTGGACCCTA
GCAGCCCCCCTACCAAAGCTCTCAATGGAGCCGAGCCCAACTACGGTACCATGAATGGAGCTATAGGAGG
TGACCTTTTGCTCAATTTTCCTGACATGTCGGTCCTAGAGCGCCAAAGGGCTCACCTCAAGTACCTCAAT
CCCACCTTTGATTCTCCTCTCGCCGGCTTCTTTGCCGATTCTTCAATGATTACCGGCGGCGAGATGGACA
GCTATCTTTCGACTGCCGGTTTGAATCTTCCGATGATGTACGGTGAGACGACGGTGGAAGGTGATTCAAG
ACTCTCAATTTCGCCGGAAACGACGCTTGGGACTGGAAATTTCAAGGCAGCGAAGTTTGATACAGAGACT
AAGGATTGTAATGAGGCGGCGAAGAAGATGACGATGAACAGAGATGACCTAGTAGAAGAAGGAGAAGAAG
AGAAGTCGAAAATAACAGAGCAAAACAATGGGAGCACAAAAAGCATCAAGAAGATGAAACACAAAGCCAA
GAAAGAAGAGAACAATTTCTCTAATGATTCATCTAAAGTGACGAAGGAATTGGAGAAAACGGATTATATT
CATTGAGGATCCGCGGCCGCGAAGGATCTGCGATCGCTCCGGTGCCCGTCAGTGGGCAGAGCGCACATCG
CCCACAGTCCCCGAGAAGTTGGGGGGAGGGGTCGGCAATTGAACGGGTGCCTAGAGAAGGTGGCGCGGGG
TAAACTGGGAAAGTGATGTCGTGTACTGGCTCCGCCTTTTTCCCGAGGGTGGGGGAGAACCGTATATAAG
TGCAGTAGTCGCCGTGAACGTTCTTTTTCGCAACGGGTTTGCCGCCAGAACACAGCTGAAGCTTCGAGGG
GCTCGCATCTCTCCTTCACGCGCCCGCCGCCCTACCTGAGGCCGCCATCCACGCCGGTTGAGTCGCGTTC
TGCCGCCTCCCGCCTGTGGTGCCTCCTGAACTGCGTCCGCCGTCTAGGTAAGTTTAAAGCTCAGGTCGAG
ACCGGGCCTTTGTCCGGCGCTCCCTTGGAGCCTACCTAGACTCAGCCGGCTCTCCACGCTTTGCCTGACC
CTGCTTGCTCAACTCTACGTCTTTGTTTCGTTTTCTGTTCTGCGCCGTTACAGATCCAAGCTGTGACCGG
CGCCTACGCTAGATGACCGAGTACAAGCCCACGGTGCGCCTCGCCACCCGCGACGACGTCCCCAGGGCCG
TACGCACCCTCGCCGCCGCGTTCGCCGACTACCCCGCCACGCGCCACACCGTCGATCCGGACCGCCACAT
CGAGCGGGTCACCGAGCTGCAAGAACTCTTCCTCACGCGCGTCGGGCTCGACATCGGCAAGGTGTGGGTC
GCGGACGACGGCGCCGCGGTGGCGGTCTGGACCACGCCGGAGAGCGTCGAAGCGGGGGCGGTGTTCGCCG
AGATCGGCCCGCGCATGGCCGAGTTGAGCGGTTCCCGGCTGGCCGCGCAGCAACAGATGGAAGGCCTCCT
GGCGCCGCACCGGCCCAAGGAGCCCGCGTGGTTCCTGGCCACCGTCGGCGTCTCGCCCGACCACCAGGGC
AAGGGTCTGGGCAGCGCCGTCGTGCTCCCCGGAGTGGAGGCGGCCGAGCGCGCCGGGGTGCCCGCCTTCC
TGGAGACCTCCGCGCCCCGCAACCTCCCCTTCTACGAGCGGCTCGGCTTCACCGTCACCGCCGACGTCGA
GGTGCCCGAAGGACCGCGCACCTGGTGCATGACCCGCAAGCCCGGTGCCTGAGTCGACAATCAACCTCTG
GATTACAAAATTTGTGAAAGATTGACTGGTATTCTTAACTATGTTGCTCCTTTTACGCTATGTGGATACG
CTGCTTTAATGCCTTTGTATCATGCTATTGCTTCCCGTATGGCTTTCATTTTCTCCTCCTTGTATAAATC
CTGGTTGCTGTCTCTTTATGAGGAGTTGTGGCCCGTTGTCAGGCAACGTGGCGTGGTGTGCACTGTGTTT
GCTGACGCAACCCCCACTGGTTGGGGCATTGCCACCACCTGTCAGCTCCTTTCCGGGACTTTCGCTTTCC
CCCTCCCTATTGCCACGGCGGAACTCATCGCCGCCTGCCTTGCCCGCTGCTGGACAGGGGCTCGGCTGTT
GGGCACTGACAATTCCGTGGTGTTGTCGGGGAAATCATCGTCCTTTCCTTGGCTGCTCGCCTGTGTTGCC
ACCTGGATTCTGCGCGGGACGTCCTTCTGCTACGTCCCTTCGGCCCTCAATCCAGCGGACCTTCCTTCCC
GCGGCCTGCTGCCGGCTCTGCGGCCTCTTCCGCGTCTTCGCCTTCGCCCTCAGACGAGTCGGATCTCCCT
TTGGGCCGCCTCCCCGCCTGGTACCTTTAAGACCAATGACTTACAAGGCAGCTGTAGATCTTAGCCACTT
TTTAAAAGAAAAGGGGGGACTGGAAGGGCTAATTCACTCCCAACGAAGATAAGATCTGCTTTTTGCTTGT
ACTGGGTCTCTCTGGTTAGACCAGATCTGAGCCTGGGAGCTCTCTGGCTAACTAGGGAACCCACTGCTTA
AGCCTCAATAAAGCTTGCCTTGAGTGCTTCAAGTAGTGTGTGCCCGTCTGTTGTGTGACTCTGGTAACTA
GAGATCCCTCAGACCCTTTTAGTCAGTGTGGAAAATCTCTAGCAGTAGTAGTTCATGTCATCTTATTATT
CAGTATTTATAACTTGCAAAGAAATGAATATCAGAGAGTGAGAGGAACTTGTTTATTGCAGCTTATAATG
GTTACAAATAAAGCAATAGCATCACAAATTTCACAAATAAAGCATTTTTTTCACTGCATTCTAGTTGTGG
TTTGTCCAAACTCATCAATGTATCTTATCATGTCTGGCTCTAGCTATCCCGCCCCTAACTCCGCCCAGTT
CCGCCCATTCTCCGCCCCATGGCTGACTAATTTTTTTTATTTATGCAGAGGCCGAGGCCGCCTCGGCCTC
TGAGCTATTCCAGAAGTAGTGAGGAGGCTTTTTTGGAGGCCTAGACTTTTGCAGAGACCAAATTCGTAAT
CATGTCATAGCTGTTTCCTGTGTGAAATTGTTATCCGCTCACAATTCCACACAACATACGAGCCGGAAGC
ATAAAGTGTAAAGCCTGGGGTGCCTAATGAGTGAGCTAACTCACATTAATTGCGTTGCGCTCACTGCCCG
CTTTCCAGTCGGGAAACCTGTCGTGCCAGCTGCATTAATGAATCGGCCAACGCGCGGGGAGAGGCGGTTT
GCGTATTGGGCGCTCTTCCGCTTCCTCGCTCACTGACTCGCTGCGCTCGGTCGTTCGGCTGCGGCGAGCG
GTATCAGCTCACTCAAAGGCGGTAATACGGTTATCCACAGAATCAGGGGATAACGCAGGAAAGAACATGT
GAGCAAAAGGCCAGCAAAAGGCCAGGAACCGTAAAAAGGCCGCGTTGCTGGCGTTTTTCCATAGGCTCCG
CCCCCCTGACGAGCATCACAAAAATCGACGCTCAAGTCAGAGGTGGCGAAACCCGACAGGACTATAAAGA
TACCAGGCGTTTCCCCCTGGAAGCTCCCTCGTGCGCTCTCCTGTTCCGACCCTGCCGCTTACCGGATACC
TGTCCGCCTTTCTCCCTTCGGGAAGCGTGGCGCTTTCTCATAGCTCACGCTGTAGGTATCTCAGTTCGGT
GTAGGTCGTTCGCTCCAAGCTGGGCTGTGTGCACGAACCCCCCGTTCAGCCCGACCGCTGCGCCTTATCC
GGTAACTATCGTCTTGAGTCCAACCCGGTAAGACACGACTTATCGCCACTGGCAGCAGCCACTGGTAACA
GGATTAGCAGAGCGAGGTATGTAGGCGGTGCTACAGAGTTCTTGAAGTGGTGGCCTAACTACGGCTACAC
TAGAAGAACAGTATTTGGTATCTGCGCTCTGCTGAAGCCAGTTACCTTCGGAAAAAGAGTTGGTAGCTCT
TGATCCGGCAAACAAACCACCGCTGGTAGCGGTGGTTTTTTTGTTTGCAAGCAGCAGATTACGCGCAGAA
AAAAAGGATCTCAAGAAGATCCTTTGATCTTTTCTACGGGGTCTGACGCTCAGTGGAACGAAAACTCACG
TTAAGGGATTTTGGTCATGAGATTATCAAAAAGGATCTTCACCTAGATCCTTTTAAATTAAAAATGAAGT
TTTAAATCAATCTAAAGTATATATGAGTAAACTTGGTCTGACAGTTACCAATGCTTAATCAGTGAGGCAC
CTATCTCAGCGATCTGTCTATTTCGTTCATCCATAGTTGCCTGACTCCCCGTCGTGTAGATAACTACGAT
ACGGGAGGGCTTACCATCTGGCCCCAGTGCTGCAATGATACCGCGAGACCCACGCTCACCGGCTCCAGAT
TTATCAGCAATAAACCAGCCAGCCGGAAGGGCCGAGCGCAGAAGTGGTCCTGCAACTTTATCCGCCTCCA
TCCAGTCTATTAATTGTTGCCGGGAAGCTAGAGTAAGTAGTTCGCCAGTTAATAGTTTGCGCAACGTTGT
TGCCATTGCTACAGGCATCGTGGTGTCACGCTCGTCGTTTGGTATGGCTTCATTCAGCTCCGGTTCCCAA
CGATCAAGGCGAGTTACATGATCCCCCATGTTGTGCAAAAAAGCGGTTAGCTCCTTCGGTCCTCCGATCG
TTGTCAGAAGTAAGTTGGCCGCAGTGTTATCACTCATGGTTATGGCAGCACTGCATAATTCTCTTACTGT
CATGCCATCCGTAAGATGCTTTTCTGTGACTGGTGAGTACTCAACCAAGTCATTCTGAGAATAGTGTATG
CGGCGACCGAGTTGCTCTTGCCCGGCGTCAATACGGGATAATACCGCGCCACATAGCAGAACTTTAAAAG
TGCTCATCATTGGAAAACGTTCTTCGGGGCGAAAACTCTCAAGGATCTTACCGCTGTTGAGATCCAGTTC
GATGTAACCCACTCGTGCACCCAACTGATCTTCAGCATCTTTTACTTTCACCAGCGTTTCTGGGTGAGCA
AAAACAGGAAGGCAAAATGCCGCAAAAAAGGGAATAAGGGCGACACGGAAATGTTGAATACTCATACTCT
TCCTTTTTCAATATTATTGAAGCATTTATCAGGGTTATTGTCTCATGAGCGGATACATATTTGAATGTAT
TTAGAAAAATAAACAAATAGGGGTTCCGCGCACATTTCCCCGAAAAGTGCCACCTGACGTCTAAGAAACC
ATTATTATCATGACATTAACCTATAAAAATAGGCGTATCACGAGGCCCTTTCGTCTCGCGCGTTTCGGTG
ATGACGGTGAAAACCTCTGACACATGCAGCTCCCGGAGACGGTCACAGCTTGTCTGTAAGCGGATGCCGG
GAGCAGACAAGCCCGTCAGGGCGCGTCAGCGGGTGTTGGCGGGTGTCGGGGCTGGCTTAACTATGCGGCA
TCAGAGCAGATTGTACTGAGAGTGCACCATATGCGGTGTGAAATACCGCACAGATGCGTAAGGAGAAAAT
ACCGCATCAGGCGCCATTCGCCATTCAGGCTGCGCAACTGTTGGGAAGGGCGATCGGTGCGGGCCTCTTC
GCTATTACGCCAGCTGGCGAAAGGGGGATGTGCTGCAAGGCGATTAAGTTGGGTAACGCCAGGGTTTTCC
CAGTCACGACGTTGTAAAACGACGGCCAGTGCCAAGCTG
Features (pLannotate 1.2.2; 29 found; start..end, strand, type, name):
      6..232     +  promoter       RSV promoter: Rous sarcoma virus enhancer/promoter
    233..413     +  LTR            5' LTR (truncated): truncated 5' long terminal repeat (LTR) from HIV-1
    460..585     +  misc_feature   HIV-1 Ψ: packaging signal of human immunodeficiency virus type 1
    569..907     +  CDS            HIV-1 gag (fragment): gag protein from human immunodeficiency virus 1; gag
   1078..1311    +  misc_feature   RRE: The Rev response element (RRE) of HIV-1 allows for Rev-dependent mRNA export from the nucleus to the cytoplasm.
   1688..1788    +  CDS            Rev (fragment): human immunodeficiency virus 1 (HIV-1) Rev protein; rev; enhances nuclear export of unspliced and incompletely spliced viral mRNAs
   1807..1923    +  misc_feature   cPPT/CTS: central polypurine tract and central termination sequence of HIV-1
   1936..2012    +  enhancer       CMV enhancer (fragment): human cytomegalovirus immediate early enhancer
   2013..2216    +  promoter       CMV promoter: human cytomegalovirus (CMV) immediate early promoter
   2305..2442    +  CDS            LAMTOR1 (fragment): LTOR1_HUMAN - Also known as C11orf59, PDRO. Experimental evidence at protein level: Swiss-Prot protein existence level 1. As part of the Ragulator complex it is involved in amino acid sensing and activation of mTORC1, a signaling complex promoting cell growth in response to growth factors, energy levels, and amino acids. Activated by amino acids through a mechanism involving the lysosomal V- ATPase, the Ragulator functions as a guanine nucleotide exchange factor activating the small GTPases Rag. Activated Ragulator and Rag GTPases function as a scaffold recruiting mTORC1 to lysosomes where it
   2431..2940    +  CDS            CIBN: N-terminal portion of the CIB1 transcription factor from Arabidopsis thaliana binds to CRY2 (cryptochrome 2) that has absorbed blue light (Kennedy et al., 2010)
   2994..3205    +  promoter       EF-1α core promoter: core promoter for human elongation factor EF-1α
   3218..3486    +  LTR            5' LTR (truncated): truncated 5' long terminal repeat (LTR) from human T-cell leukemia virus (HTLV) type 1
   3513..4112    +  CDS            PuroR: puromycin N-acetyltransferase; pac from Streptomyces alboniger; confers resistance to puromycin
   4119..4707    +  misc_feature   WPRE: woodchuck hepatitis virus posttranscriptional regulatory element
   4702..4809    +  CDS            nef (fragment): NEF_SIVS4 - Experimental evidence at protein level: Swiss-Prot protein existence level 1. Interferes with TCR signaling from the cell membrane. Interacts with CD247/TCRZ (TCR zeta chain) and exert potent down- regulation of cell surface TCR/CD3 complexes. From Simian immunodeficiency virus (isolate F236/smH4) (SIV-sm) (Simian immunodeficiency virus sooty mangabey monkey).
   4834..5014    +  LTR            5' LTR (truncated): truncated 5' long terminal repeat (LTR) from HIV-1
   5086..5207    +  polyA_signal   SV40 poly(A) signal: SV40 polyadenylation signal
   5226..5361    +  rep_origin     SV40 ori: SV40 origin of replication
   5418..5434    -  protein_bind   lac operator: The lac repressor binds to the lac operator to inhibit transcription in E. coli. This inhibition can be relieved by adding lactose or isopropyl-β-D-thiogalactopyranoside (IPTG). lac repressor encoded by lacI
   5442..5472    -  promoter       lac promoter: promoter for the E. coli lac operon
   5487..5508    -  protein_bind   CAP binding site: CAP binding activates transcription in the presence of cAMP. E. coli catabolite activator protein
   5521..5613    -  CDS            lacI (fragment): lac repressor; lacI; The lac repressor binds to the lac operator to inhibit transcription in E. coli. This inhibition can be relieved by adding lactose or isopropyl-β-D-thiogalactopyranoside (IPTG).
   5796..6384    -  rep_origin     ori: high-copy-number ColE1/pMB1/pBR322/pUC origin of replication
   6555..7415    -  CDS            AmpR: β-lactamase; bla; confers resistance to ampicillin, carbenicillin, and related antibiotics
   7416..7520    -  promoter       AmpR promoter: bla
   7615..7650    +  CDS            rop (fragment): Rop protein, which maintains plasmids at low copy number; rop
   7752..7851    +  misc_feature   bom (fragment): basis of mobility region from pBR322
   7857..8011    -  CDS            lacZα (fragment): LacZα fragment of β-galactosidase; lacZ fragment
