[The description below was written by a language model from this plasmid's Addgene catalogue record and pLannotate feature annotations shown in this document.]
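Description:
pCDH-p18-CIBN is a third-generation-style HIV-1 lentiviral transfer plasmid built on the pCDH-CMV-MCS-EF1-Puro backbone, about 8 kb in total, for expression in mammalian cells. In bacteria it is maintained through a high-copy ColE1/pUC-type origin and selected with ampicillin via the β-lactamase gene. The viral portion begins with an RSV promoter fused to a truncated 5′ LTR, which drives Tat-independent production of the genomic RNA in packaging cells. This is followed by the Ψ packaging signal with a short gag remnant, the Rev response element for nuclear export of the unspliced RNA, and the cPPT/CTS element, which aids nuclear import of the reverse-transcribed genome. A WPRE sits upstream of the truncated 3′ LTR to enhance transcript stability and expression, and an SV40 polyadenylation signal and SV40 origin lie just beyond the LTR.

The payload, cloned between EcoRI and BamHI sites, is driven by the CMV immediate-early promoter. It encodes a fusion of an N-terminal fragment of human LAMTOR1 (p18), a Ragulator subunit that serves here as the lysosome-targeting tag, to CIBN, the N-terminal portion of the Arabidopsis thaliana CIB1 transcription factor. CIBN binds cryptochrome 2 (CRY2) once CRY2 has absorbed blue light, so a lysosome-anchored CIBN acts as a membrane-localised bait to which CRY2-fused proteins can be recruited optogenetically. A second cassette, using the EF-1α core promoter with an HTLV-1 LTR-derived segment, expresses puromycin N-acetyltransferase so that transduced cells can be selected with puromycin. The associated work concerns directed evolution of a membrane-editing enzyme in mammalian cells, though the record does not detail how this particular construct was used in it.
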