Addgene plasmid #188990: pCDH-p18-CIBN
Purpose: A lentiviral plasmid encoding lysosome-tagged CIBN
Depositing lab: Jeremy Baskin. Publication: Activity-based directed evolution of a membrane editor in mammalian cells. Tei R, Bagde SR, Fromme JC, Baskin JM. Nat Chem. 2023 May 22. doi: 10.1038/s41557-023-01214-0. PubMed 37217787.
Backbone
  Vector backbone: pCDH-CMV-MCS-EF1-Puro
  Backbone size w/o insert (bp): 7368
  Total vector size (bp): 8016
  Vector type: Mammalian Expression
  Selectable markers: Puromycin
Growth in bacteria
  Bacterial resistance: Ampicillin, 100 μg/mL
  Growth temperature: 30°C
  Growth strain: NEB Stable
  Copy number: High Copy
Gene/Insert
  Gene/Insert name: CIBN (alt name: CIB1)
  Species: A. thaliana (mustard weed)
  Insert size (bp): 513
  Entrez Gene: CIB1 (a.k.a. AT4G34530, T4L20.110, T4L20_110, cryptochrome-interacting basic-helix-loop-helix 1)
  Promoter: CMV
  Tag / fusion protein: p18 (N terminal on insert)
  Cloning method: Restriction Enzyme; 5′ cloning site EcoRI (not destroyed); 3′ cloning site BamHI (not destroyed)
  Sequencing primers: 5′ N/A; 3′ Puro-AS (CGACATCACTTTCCCAGTTTAC)
Terms and licenses: Academic/Nonprofit Terms; Industry Terms: Not Available to Industry
How to cite: pCDH-p18-CIBN was a gift from Jeremy Baskin (Addgene plasmid # 188990 ; http://n2t.net/addgene:188990 ; RRID:Addgene_188990)
